Addgene plasmid #217241: pMV-TC1_FR1
Purpose: Donor plasmid of TC1_FR1 Transposon
Depositing lab: Yong E Zhang. Depositing organization: Institute of Zoology, Chinese Academy of Sciences. Publication: Heterologous survey of 130 DNA transposons in human cells highlights their functional divergence and expands the genome engineering toolbox. Zhang T, Tan S, Tang N, Li Y, Zhang C, Sun J, Guo Y, Gao H, Cai Y, Sun W, Wang C, Fu L, Ma H, Wu Y, Hu X, Zhang X, Gee P, Yan W, Zhao Y, Chen Q, Guo B, Wang H, Zhang YE. Cell. 2024 Jul 11;187(14):3741-3760.e30. doi: 10.1016/j.cell.2024.05.007. Epub 2024 Jun 5. PubMed 38843831.
Backbone
  Vector backbone: pMV
  Vector type: Mammalian Expression
Growth in bacteria
  Bacterial resistance: Ampicillin, 100 μg/mL
  Growth temperature: 37°C
  Growth strain: DH5alpha
  Copy number: High Copy
Gene/Insert
  Gene/Insert name: TIRs of TC1_FR1 transposon
  Species: Synthetic
  Cloning method: Restriction Enzyme; 5′ cloning site Unknown (unknown if destroyed); 3′ cloning site Unknown (unknown if destroyed)
Terms and licenses: Academic/Nonprofit Terms; Industry Terms: Not Available to Industry
How to cite: pMV-TC1_FR1 was a gift from Yong E Zhang (Addgene plasmid # 217241 ; http://n2t.net/addgene:217241 ; RRID:Addgene_217241)
