[The description below was written by a language model from this plasmid's Addgene catalogue record and pLannotate feature annotations shown in this document.]
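Description:
pMV-TC1_FR1 is a 4,775 nt transposon donor plasmid built on the pMV backbone and classed as a mammalian expression vector. It is propagated in E. coli as a high-copy plasmid through a ColE1/pUC-type origin of replication and is selected with ampicillin via the β-lactamase gene and its native promoter. A short residual lacZα fragment is also detected, presumably a remnant of the cloning region.

The catalogued insert is the pair of synthetic terminal inverted repeats (TIRs) of the TC1_FR1 DNA transposon, the sequences a cognate transposase recognises to excise the intervening DNA and integrate it into a genome. The automated annotation does not mark the TIRs themselves. By the logic of a donor design they would be expected to lie in the unannotated stretches on either side of the mammalian cassette, but their exact positions are not recorded. The cassette consists of the mouse PGK promoter followed by a puromycin N-acetyltransferase coding sequence (annotated as a fragment), then EGFP, and ends in the bovine growth hormone polyadenylation signal. The short gap between PuroR and EGFP suggests the two are expressed from one transcript through a linker or self-cleaving peptide, although no such element is annotated.

No transposase gene is annotated, so the enzyme would have to be supplied from a separate source. Stable puromycin resistance and green fluorescence would then report integration of the cargo. This fits the plasmid's origin in a survey of many DNA transposons tested for activity in human cells as candidate genome engineering tools.
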