Features (pLannotate 1.2.2; 8 found; start..end, strand, type, name):
    118..138     -  CDS            lacZα (fragment): LacZα fragment of β-galactosidase; lacZ fragment
    358..857     +  promoter       PGK promoter: mouse phosphoglycerate kinase 1 promoter
    882..1476    +  CDS            PuroR (fragment): puromycin N-acetyltransferase; pac from Streptomyces alboniger; confers resistance to puromycin
   1540..2259    +  CDS            EGFP: the original enhanced GFP (Yang et al., 1996) mammalian codon-optimized
   2287..2511    +  polyA_signal   bGH poly(A) signal: bovine growth hormone polyadenylation signal
   3077..3665    -  rep_origin     ori: high-copy-number ColE1/pMB1/pBR322/pUC origin of replication
   3836..4696    -  CDS            AmpR: β-lactamase; bla; confers resistance to ampicillin, carbenicillin, and related antibiotics
   4697..26      -  promoter       AmpR promoter (across the origin): bla
>Addgene plasmid #217241 | pMV-TC1_FR1 | addgene full sequence | sequence record 441632 | Addgene NGS Result
AAAAATAAACAAATAGGGGTTCCGCGCACATTTCCCCGAAAAGTGCCACCTGACGTCTAAGAAACCATTA
TTATCATGACATTAACCTATAAAAATAGGCGTATCACGAGGCCCTTTCGTTGTAAAACGACGGCCAGTCG
AACCACGCAATGCGTCTCGATCCGCAGTGTCTTGCGTCTCTCAATTGTACACTCACCGGCCACTTTATTA
GGTACACCTGTTCAATTGCTTGTTAACACAAATAGCTAATCAGCCAATCACATGGCCGCAACTCAATGCA
TTTAGGCATGTAGACGTGGTCAAGACAACTTGCTGAAGTTCAAACCGAGCATCAGAACCGGTGCTAGCAA
TTCTACCGGGTAGGGGAGGCGCTTTTCCCAAGGCAGTCTGGAGCATGCGCTTTAGCAGCCCCGCTGGGCA
CTTGGCGCTACACAAGTGGCCTCTGGCCTCGCACACATTCCACATCCACCGGTAGGCGCCAACCGGCTCC
GTTCTTTGGTGGCCCCTTCGCGCCACCTTCTACTCCTCCCCTAGTCAGGAAGTTCCCCCCCGCCCCGCAG
CTCGCGTCGTGCAGGACGTGACAAATGGAAGTAGCACGTCTCACTAGTCTCGTGCAGATGGACAGCACCG
CTGAGCAATGGAAGCGGGTAGGCCTTTGGGGCAGCGGCCAATAGCAGCTTTGCTCCTTCGCTTTCTGGGC
TCAGAGGCTGGGAAGGGGTGGGTCCGGGGGCGGGCTCAGGGGCGGGCTCAGGGGCGGGGCGGGCGCCCGA
AGGTCCTCCGGAGGCCCGGCATTCTGCACGCTTCAAAAGCGCACGTCTGCCGCGCTGTTCTCCTCTTCCT
CATCTCCGGGCCTTTCGACCTGCAGCCAACGCCACCATGGGGACCGAGTACAAGCCCACGGTGCGCCTCG
CCACCCGCGACGACGTCCCCCGGGCCGTACGCACCCTCGCCGCCGCGTTCGCCGACTACCCCGCCACGCG
CCACACCGTCGACCCGGACCGCCACATCGAGCGGGTCACCGAGCTGCAAGAACTCTTCCTCACGCGCGTC
GGGCTCGACATCGGCAAGGTGTGGGTCGCGGACGACGGCGCCGCGGTGGCGGTCTGGACCACGCCGGAGA
GCGTCGAAGCGGGGGCGGTGTTCGCCGAGATCGGCCCGCGCATGGCCGAGTTGAGCGGTTCCCGGCTGGC
CGCGCAGCAACAGATGGAAGGCCTCCTGGCGCCGCACCGGCCCAAGGAGCCCGCGTGGTTCCTGGCCACC
GTCGGCGTCTCGCCCGACCACCAGGGCAAGGGTCTGGGCAGCGCCGTCGTGCTCCCCGGAGTGGAGGCGG
CCGAGCGCGCCGGGGTGCCCGCCTTCCTGGAGACCTCCGCGCCCCGCAACCTCCCCTTCTACGAGCGGCT
CGGCTTCACCGTCACCGCCGACGTCGAGGTGCCCGAAGGACCGCGCACCTGGTGCATGACCCGCAAGCCC
GGTGCCATCGATGCCACTAACTTCTCCCTGTTGAAACAAGCAGGGGATGTCGAAGAGAATCCCGGGCCAA
TGGTGAGCAAGGGCGAGGAGCTGTTCACCGGGGTGGTGCCCATCCTGGTCGAGCTGGACGGCGACGTAAA
CGGCCACAAGTTCAGCGTGTCCGGCGAGGGCGAGGGCGATGCCACCTACGGCAAGCTGACCCTGAAGTTC
ATCTGCACCACCGGCAAGCTGCCCGTGCCCTGGCCCACCCTCGTGACCACCCTGACCTACGGCGTGCAGT
GCTTCAGCCGCTACCCCGACCACATGAAGCAGCACGACTTCTTCAAGTCCGCCATGCCCGAAGGCTACGT
CCAGGAGCGCACCATCTTCTTCAAGGACGACGGCAACTACAAGACCCGCGCCGAGGTGAAGTTCGAGGGC
GACACCCTGGTGAACCGCATCGAGCTGAAGGGCATCGACTTCAAGGAGGACGGCAACATCCTGGGGCACA
AGCTGGAGTACAACTACAACAGCCACAACGTCTATATCATGGCCGACAAGCAGAAGAACGGCATCAAGGT
GAACTTCAAGATCCGCCACAACATCGAGGACGGCAGCGTGCAGCTCGCCGACCACTACCAGCAGAACACC
CCCATCGGCGACGGCCCCGTGCTGCTGCCCGACAACCACTACCTGAGCACCCAGTCCGCCCTGAGCAAAG
ACCCCAACGAGAAGCGCGATCACATGGTCCTGCTGGAGTTCGTGACCGCCGCCGGGATCACTCTCGGCAT
GGACGAGCTGTACAAGTAATTAATTAAGCTCGCTGATCAGCCTCGACTGTGCCTTCTAGTTGCCAGCCAT
CTGTTGTTTGCCCCTCCCCCGTGCCTTCCTTGACCCTGGAAGGTGCCACTCCCACTGTCCTTTCCTAATA
AAATGAGGAAATTGCATCGCATTGTCTGAGTAGGTGTCATTCTATTCTGGGGGGTGGGGTGGGGCAGGAC
AGCAAGGGGGAGGATTGGGAAGACAATAGCAGGCATGCTGGGGATGCGGTGGGCTCTATGGCTTCTGAGG
CGCGCCCTCGAGCATCTCAAACTGGTTTCTGGAACATGACAATGAGTTCACTGTACTCCAGTGGCCTCCA
CAGTCACCAGATCTCAATCCAATAGAGCACCTTTGGGATGTGGTGGAACGGGAGATTCGCATCATAGATG
TGCAGCCGACAAATCTGCAGCAACTGCGTGATGCTATCATGTCAATATGGACCAAAATCTCTGAGGAATG
TTTCCAACACCTTGTTGAAAGTATGCCACGAAGAATTAAGGCAGTTCTGAAGGCAAAAGGGGGTCCAACC
TTTTACTAGCAAGGTGTACCTAATAAAGTGGCCGGTGAGTGTAGGGCCCAGAGACGGAGTCACTGCCAAC
CGAGACGGTCATAGCTGTTTCCTGTGTGCCGCTTCCTCGCTCACTGACTCGCTGCGCTCGGTCGTTCGGC
TGCGGCGAGCGGTATCAGCTCACTCAAAGGCGGTAATACGGTTACCCACAGAATCAGGGGATAACGCAGG
AAAGAACATGTGAGCAAAAGGCCAGCAAAAGGCCAGGAACCGTAAAAAGGCCGCGTTGCTGGCGTTTTTC
CATAGGCTCCGCCCCCCTGACGAGCATCACAAAAATCGACGCTCAAGTCAGAGGTGGCGAAACCCGACAG
GACTATAAAGATACCAGGCGTTTCCCCCTGGAAGCTCCCTCGTGCGCTCTCCTGTTCCGACCCTGCCGCT
TACCGGATACCTGTCCGCCTTTCTCCCTTCGGGAAGCGTGGCGCTTTCTCATAGCTCACGCTGTAGGTAT
CTCAGTTCGGTGTAGGTCGTTCGCTCCAAGCTGGGCTGTGTGCACGAACCCCCCGTTCAGCCCGACCGCT
GCGCCTTATCCGGTAACTATCGTCTTGAGTCCAACCCGGTAAGACACGACTTATCGCCACTGGCAGCAGC
CACTGGTAACAGGATTAGCAGAGCGAGGTATGTAGGCGGTGCTACAGAGTTCTTGAAGTGGTGGCCTAAC
TACGGCTACACTAGAAGAACAGTATTTGGTATCTGCGCTCTGCTGAAGCCAGTTACCTTCGGAAAAAGAG
TTGGTAGCTCTTGATCCGGCAAACAAACCACCGCTGGTAGCGGTGGTTTTTTTGTTTGCAAGCAGCAGAT
TACGCGCAGAAAAAAAGGATCTCAAGAAGATCCTTTGATCTTTTCTACGGGGTCTGACGCTCAGTGGAAC
GAAAACTCACGTTAAGGGATTTTGGTCATGAGATTATCAAAAAGGATCTTCACCTAGATCCTTTTAAATT
AAAAATGAAGTTTTAAATCAATCTAAAGTATATATGAGTAAACTTGGTCTGACAGTTACCAATGCTTAAT
CAGTGAGGCACCTATCTCAGCGATCTGTCTCTTTCGTTCATCCATAGTTGCCTGACTCCCCGTCGTGTAG
ATAACTACGATACGGGAGGGCTTACCATCTGGCCCCAGTGCTGCAATAATACCGCGGGACCCACGCTCAC
CGGCTCCAGATTTATCAGCAATAAACCAGCCAGCCGGAAGGGCCGAGCGCAGAAGTGGTCCTGCAACTTT
ATCCGCCTCCATCCAGTCTATTAATTGTTGCCGGGAAGCTAGAGTAAGTAGTTCGCCAGTTAATAGTTTG
CGCAACGTTGTTGCCATCGCTACAGGCATCGTGGTATCACGCTCGTCGTTTGGTATGGCTTCATTCAGCT
CCGGTTCCCAACGATCAAGGCGAGTTACATGATCCCCCATGTTGCGCAAAAAAGCGGTTAGCTCCTTCGG
TCCTCCGATCGTTGTCAGAAGTAAGTTGGCCGCCGTGTTATCACTCATGGTTATGGCAGCACTACATAAT
TCTCTTACTGTCATGCCATCCGTAAGATGCTTTTCTGTGACTGGTGAGTACTCAACCAAGTCATTCTGAG
AATAGTGTATGCGGCGACCGAGTTGCTCTTGCCCGGCGTCAATACGGGATAATACCGCGCCACATAGCAG
AACTTTAAAAGTGCTCATCATTGGAAAACGTTCTTCGGGGCGAAAACTCTCAAGGATCTTACCGCTGTTG
AGATCCAGTTCGATGTAACCCACTCGTGCACCCAACTGATCTTCAGCATCTTTTACTTTCACCAGCGTTT
CTGGGTGAGCAAAAACAGGAAGGCAAAATGCCGCAAAAAAGGGAATAAGGGCGACACGGAAATGTTGAAT
ACTCATACTCTTCCTTTTTCAATATTATTGAAGCATTTATCAGGGTTATTGTCTCATGAGCGGATACATA
TTTGAATGTATTTAG
